Addgene plasmid #112311: pSMAD3-donor
Purpose: CRISPR donor plasmid to tag human transcription factor SMAD3 with GFP
Depositing lab: Kevin White. Depositing organization: University of Chicago.
Backbone
  Vector backbone: pUC19
  Vector type: CRISPR
Growth in bacteria
  Bacterial resistance: Ampicillin, 100 μg/mL
  Growth temperature: 37°C
  Growth strain: DH5alpha
  Copy number: High Copy
Gene/Insert
  Gene/Insert name: SMAD3 homology arms flanking EGFP-IRES-Neo cassette
  Species: H. sapiens (human)
  Mutation: hg38:15:67189762:C>T, rs11629568, rs8025774
  Entrez Gene: SMAD3 (a.k.a. HSPC193, HsT17436, JV15-2, LDS1C, LDS3, MADH3, hMAD-3, hSMAD3, mad3)
  Cloning method: Gibson Cloning
  Sequencing primers: 5′ M13pUC-fwd; 3′ M13pUC-rev
Terms and licenses: Academic/Nonprofit Terms; Industry Terms: Not Available to Industry
Depositor comments: Cloning source: K562 or LCL. Use with plasmid pSMAD3.1.0-gDNA.
How to cite: pSMAD3-donor was a gift from Kevin White (Addgene plasmid # 112311 ; http://n2t.net/addgene:112311 ; RRID:Addgene_112311)
