[The description below was written by a language model from this plasmid's Addgene catalogue record and pLannotate feature annotations shown in this document.]
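Description:
pSMAD3-donor is a homology-directed repair template built in the high-copy bacterial cloning vector pUC19, intended for CRISPR-mediated tagging of the endogenous human transcription factor SMAD3 with GFP. It is maintained in E. coli through the pUC/ColE1-type origin and selected with ampicillin via the β-lactamase gene. The remaining backbone annotations (lac promoter and operator, CAP site, lacZα and small lacI, rop and bom fragments) are ordinary pUC remnants with no role in the editing application.

The insert, assembled by Gibson cloning from K562 or lymphoblastoid cell line genomic DNA, consists of SMAD3 homology arms flanking an EGFP-IRES-Neo cassette. The feature table shows a short stretch of SMAD3 coding sequence at the end of the upstream arm, followed on the same strand by a small fragment matching a TEV-cleavage/His composite tag, an S-Tag, and then EGFP, an arrangement consistent with fusing the tags and EGFP to the C-terminal end of SMAD3, although the record does not state the junction explicitly. Downstream, an EMCV IRES drives translation of the Tn5 neomycin phosphotransferase from the same transcript. No dedicated mammalian promoter for the cassette is annotated, so expression of both the fusion and the G418 resistance marker would presumably depend on correct integration at the SMAD3 locus. The very short chicken β-actin promoter hit within the downstream arm region is probably a chance match. The arms carry three recorded sequence variants relative to the hg38 reference, two of them catalogued SNPs. The donor is meant to be used together with the companion guide RNA plasmid pSMAD3.1.0-gDNA.
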