Features (pLannotate 1.2.2; 17 found; start..end, strand, type, name):
     15..172     +  CDS            lacZα (fragment): LacZα fragment of β-galactosidase; lacZ fragment
    178..277     -  misc_feature   bom (fragment): basis of mobility region from pBR322
    379..414     -  CDS            rop (fragment): Rop protein, which maintains plasmids at low copy number; rop
    509..613     +  promoter       AmpR promoter: bla
    614..1474    +  CDS            AmpR: β-lactamase; bla; confers resistance to ampicillin, carbenicillin, and related antibiotics
   1645..2233    +  rep_origin     ori: high-copy-number ColE1/pMB1/pBR322/pUC origin of replication
   2416..2508    +  CDS            lacI (fragment): lac repressor; lacI; The lac repressor binds to the lac operator to inhibit transcription in E. coli. This inhibition can be relieved by adding lactose or isopropyl-β-D-thiogalactopyranoside (IPTG).
   2521..2542    +  protein_bind   CAP binding site: CAP binding activates transcription in the presence of cAMP. E. coli catabolite activator protein
   2557..2587    +  promoter       lac promoter: promoter for the E. coli lac operon
   2595..2611    +  protein_bind   lac operator: The lac repressor binds to the lac operator to inhibit transcription in E. coli. This inhibition can be relieved by adding lactose or isopropyl-β-D-thiogalactopyranoside (IPTG). lac repressor encoded by lacI
   3364..3489    +  CDS            SMAD3 (fragment): SMAD3_HUMAN - Also known as MADH3. Experimental evidence at protein level: Swiss-Prot protein existence level 1. Receptor-regulated SMAD (R-SMAD) that is an intracellular signal transducer and transcriptional modulator activated by TGF-beta (transforming growth factor) and activin type 1 receptor kinases. Binds the TRE element in the promoter region of many genes that are regulated by TGF-beta and, on formation of the SMAD3/SMAD4 complex, activates transcription. Also can form a SMAD3/SMAD4/JUN/FOS complex at the AP- 1/SMAD site to regulate TGF-beta-mediated transcription. Has an inhibitory ef
   3510..3530    +  CDS            capTEV™ (fragment): composite tag for in vivo biotinylation, TEV protease cleavage, and 6xHis tagging
   3544..3588    +  CDS            S-Tag: affinity and epitope tag derived from pancreatic ribonuclease A
   3679..4398    +  CDS            EGFP: the original enhanced GFP (Yang et al., 1996) mammalian codon-optimized
   4436..5021    +  misc_feature   IRES2: internal ribosome entry site (IRES) of the encephalomyocarditis virus (EMCV)
   5103..5906    +  CDS            NeoR/KanR: aminoglycoside phosphotransferase from Tn5; aph(3')-II (or nptII); confers resistance to neomycin, kanamycin, and G418 (Geneticin®)
   6405..6422    -  promoter       chicken β-actin promoter (fragment): No description available
>Addgene plasmid #112311 | pSMAD3-donor | depositor full sequence | sequence record 211702 | Full Sequence
GGTACCGAGCTCGAATTCACTGGCCGTCGTTTTACAACGTCGTGACTGGGAAAACCCTGGCGTTACCCAA
CTTAATCGCCTTGCAGCACATCCCCCTTTCGCCAGCTGGCGTAATAGCGAAGAGGCCCGCACCGATCGCC
CTTCCCAACAGTTGCGCAGCCTGAATGGCGAATGGCGCCTGATGCGGTATTTTCTCCTTACGCATCTGTG
CGGTATTTCACACCGCATATGGTGCACTCTCAGTACAATCTGCTCTGATGCCGCATAGTTAAGCCAGCCC
CGACACCCGCCAACACCCGCTGACGCGCCCTGACGGGCTTGTCTGCTCCCGGCATCCGCTTACAGACAAG
CTGTGACCGTCTCCGGGAGCTGCATGTGTCAGAGGTTTTCACCGTCATCACCGAAACGCGCGAGACGAAA
GGGCCTCGTGATACGCCTATTTTTATAGGTTAATGTCATGATAATAATGGTTTCTTAGACGTCAGGTGGC
ACTTTTCGGGGAAATGTGCGCGGAACCCCTATTTGTTTATTTTTCTAAATACATTCAAATATGTATCCGC
TCATGAGACAATAACCCTGATAAATGCTTCAATAATATTGAAAAAGGAAGAGTATGAGTATTCAACATTT
CCGTGTCGCCCTTATTCCCTTTTTTGCGGCATTTTGCCTTCCTGTTTTTGCTCACCCAGAAACGCTGGTG
AAAGTAAAAGATGCTGAAGATCAGTTGGGTGCACGAGTGGGTTACATCGAACTGGATCTCAACAGCGGTA
AGATCCTTGAGAGTTTTCGCCCCGAAGAACGTTTTCCAATGATGAGCACTTTTAAAGTTCTGCTATGTGG
CGCGGTATTATCCCGTATTGACGCCGGGCAAGAGCAACTCGGTCGCCGCATACACTATTCTCAGAATGAC
TTGGTTGAGTACTCACCAGTCACAGAAAAGCATCTTACGGATGGCATGACAGTAAGAGAATTATGCAGTG
CTGCCATAACCATGAGTGATAACACTGCGGCCAACTTACTTCTGACAACGATCGGAGGACCGAAGGAGCT
AACCGCTTTTTTGCACAACATGGGGGATCATGTAACTCGCCTTGATCGTTGGGAACCGGAGCTGAATGAA
GCCATACCAAACGACGAGCGTGACACCACGATGCCTGTAGCAATGGCAACAACGTTGCGCAAACTATTAA
CTGGCGAACTACTTACTCTAGCTTCCCGGCAACAATTAATAGACTGGATGGAGGCGGATAAAGTTGCAGG
ACCACTTCTGCGCTCGGCCCTTCCGGCTGGCTGGTTTATTGCTGATAAATCTGGAGCCGGTGAGCGTGGG
TCTCGCGGTATCATTGCAGCACTGGGGCCAGATGGTAAGCCCTCCCGTATCGTAGTTATCTACACGACGG
GGAGTCAGGCAACTATGGATGAACGAAATAGACAGATCGCTGAGATAGGTGCCTCACTGATTAAGCATTG
GTAACTGTCAGACCAAGTTTACTCATATATACTTTAGATTGATTTAAAACTTCATTTTTAATTTAAAAGG
ATCTAGGTGAAGATCCTTTTTGATAATCTCATGACCAAAATCCCTTAACGTGAGTTTTCGTTCCACTGAG
CGTCAGACCCCGTAGAAAAGATCAAAGGATCTTCTTGAGATCCTTTTTTTCTGCGCGTAATCTGCTGCTT
GCAAACAAAAAAACCACCGCTACCAGCGGTGGTTTGTTTGCCGGATCAAGAGCTACCAACTCTTTTTCCG
AAGGTAACTGGCTTCAGCAGAGCGCAGATACCAAATACTGTCCTTCTAGTGTAGCCGTAGTTAGGCCACC
ACTTCAAGAACTCTGTAGCACCGCCTACATACCTCGCTCTGCTAATCCTGTTACCAGTGGCTGCTGCCAG
TGGCGATAAGTCGTGTCTTACCGGGTTGGACTCAAGACGATAGTTACCGGATAAGGCGCAGCGGTCGGGC
TGAACGGGGGGTTCGTGCACACAGCCCAGCTTGGAGCGAACGACCTACACCGAACTGAGATACCTACAGC
GTGAGCTATGAGAAAGCGCCACGCTTCCCGAAGGGAGAAAGGCGGACAGGTATCCGGTAAGCGGCAGGGT
CGGAACAGGAGAGCGCACGAGGGAGCTTCCAGGGGGAAACGCCTGGTATCTTTATAGTCCTGTCGGGTTT
CGCCACCTCTGACTTGAGCGTCGATTTTTGTGATGCTCGTCAGGGGGGCGGAGCCTATGGAAAAACGCCA
GCAACGCGGCCTTTTTACGGTTCCTGGCCTTTTGCTGGCCTTTTGCTCACATGTTCTTTCCTGCGTTATC
CCCTGATTCTGTGGATAACCGTATTACCGCCTTTGAGTGAGCTGATACCGCTCGCCGCAGCCGAACGACC
GAGCGCAGCGAGTCAGTGAGCGAGGAAGCGGAAGAGCGCCCAATACGCAAACCGCCTCTCCCCGCGCGTT
GGCCGATTCATTAATGCAGCTGGCACGACAGGTTTCCCGACTGGAAAGCGGGCAGTGAGCGCAACGCAAT
TAATGTGAGTTAGCTCACTCATTAGGCACCCCAGGCTTTACACTTTATGCTTCCGGCTCGTATGTTGTGT
GGAATTGTGAGCGGATAACAATTTCACACAGGAAACAGCTATGACCATGATTACGCCAAGCTTCTCAGCA
GATAGCCTTTGCTCAGTGGAGGCCTTTGGGAGCCTGCCTGCAAGCTGCGTCATCAACCAGCCTGAATTTA
GACAAAGTGCTTTGGGGAAAAGAAACGTGTGGTGTGCCTTGTTTTTTTCCAGTAATTGTTCCATGGCTCG
TTCTGCTTGTAAGATTTTCCAAAATAAGGCCGTAGATGAGAATTATATCAGCACATTGGGAACCGAAGGC
ATGCGGACACTGTTGGCGCTTTGTAAAAAACACCCCTCAATCAGACAGACACACGTCATCGTCGCCTGCT
GGGGCTGGGCCCAGATTTCGAGATAGGGGAGCGGCACGTGCCCGTTTGGTACAGATGGGAGCCAGGAAGC
CCTTTGCTCAGGATGGAGGTCTCCTCTATTAGGGGGCCTGTTACAGTAACTGGTGGGCCTCTGGGGTACC
CTGCAATTGACTTTACATATTTAACTCTTTGCCATTGACTTTACATGTTTAACTCTTTAAAGTCGACTTC
CTTCCCCCTCAAGAGAACTTAATTTACTCAAAGTCCTCCCTGGGTAGAGGAGTTTGGCCGGGTAGTTTCA
GCAAGTTACTGGTACCGCTTCTAGGACAGCGTCTAACAGCATCTTTGGGAAGATGACTGTCACCAAAGCA
GAAAAAGCTTTCTGACTTGTGTAACCCCCTGGAGATTTTTTAAGTCCCCCACCCCACCCCTTTCCCTATT
TCTTACAGGAGACAGACTGTGACCAGTACCCCCTGCTGGATTGAGCTGCACCTGAATGGGCCTTTGCAGT
GGCTTGACAAGGTCCTCACCCAGATGGGCTCCCCAAGCATCCGCTGTTCCAGTGTGTCTGGGATTCCAAC
TACTGCAAGCGAGAATCTTTATTTTCAGGGCGCCGCCAAATTCAAAGAAACCGCTGCTGCTAAATTCGAA
CGCCAGCACATGGACAGCGGAGGTGGAGGTTCGAGCGGTCCCTCGGGTTCGTCGAGCCTGGAAGTTCTGT
TCCAGGGGCCCCTGTCGTCGAGCGGTCCCTCGGGTTCGATGGTGAGCAAAGGCGAGGAGCTGTTCACCGG
GGTGGTGCCCATCCTGGTCGAGCTGGACGGCGACGTAAACGGCCACAAGTTCAGCGTGTCCGGCGAGGGC
GAGGGCGATGCCACCTACGGCAAGCTGACCCTGAAGTTCATCTGCACCACCGGCAAGCTGCCCGTGCCCT
GGCCCACCCTCGTGACCACCCTGACCTACGGCGTGCAGTGCTTCAGCCGCTACCCCGACCACATGAAGCA
GCACGACTTCTTCAAGTCCGCCATGCCCGAAGGCTACGTCCAGGAGCGCACCATCTTCTTCAAGGACGAC
GGCAACTACAAGACCCGCGCCGAGGTGAAGTTCGAGGGCGACACCCTGGTGAACCGCATCGAGCTGAAGG
GCATCGACTTCAAGGAGGACGGCAACATCCTGGGGCACAAGCTGGAGTACAACTACAACAGCCACAACGT
CTATATCATGGCCGACAAGCAGAAGAACGGCATCAAGGTGAACTTCAAGATCCGCCACAACATCGAGGAC
GGCAGCGTGCAGCTCGCCGACCACTACCAGCAGAACACCCCCATCGGCGACGGCCCCGTGCTGCTGCCCG
ACAACCACTACCTGAGCACCCAGTCCGCCCTGAGCAAAGACCCCAACGAGAAGCGCGATCACATGGTCCT
TAAGGAGTTCGTGACCGCCGCCGGGATCACTCTCGGCATGGACGAGCTGTACAAGTAATGATCTAGAGTC
GAGTTAATTAAGAATTCCGCCCCCCCCCCTCTCCCTCCCCCCCCCTAACGTTACTGGCCGAAGCCGCTTG
GAATAAGGCCGGTGTGCGTTTGTCTATATGTTATTTTCCACCATATTGCCGTCTTTTGGCAATGTGAGGG
CCCGGAAACCTGGCCCTGTCTTCTTGACGAGCATTCCTAGGGGTCTTTCCCCTCTCGCCAAAGGAATGCA
GGGTCTGTTGAATGTCGTGAAGGAAGCAGTTCCTCTGGAAGCTTCTTGAAGACAAACAACGTCTGTAGCG
ACCCTTTGCAGGCAGCGGAACCCCCCACCTGGCGACAGGTGCCTCTGCGGCCAAAAGCCACGTGTATAAG
ATACACCTGCAAAGGCGGCACAACCCCAGTGCCACGTTGTGAGTTGGATAGTTGTGGAAAGAGTCAAATG
GCTCTCCTCAAGCGTATTCAACAAGGGGCTGAAGGATGCCCAGAAGGTACCCCATTGTATGGGATCTGAT
CTGGGGCCTCGGTGCACATGCTTTACATGTGTTTAGTCGAGGTTAAAAAAACGTCTAGGCCCCCCGAACC
ACGGGGACGTGGTTTTCCTTTGAAAAACACGATGATAATATGGCCACAACCTGTTACATTGCACAAGATA
AAAATATATCATCACGAACAGTAAAACTGTCTGCTTACATAAACAGTAATACAAGGGGTGTTATGGGATC
GGCCATTGAACAAGATGGATTGCACGCAGGTTCTCCGGCCGCTTGGGTGGAGAGGCTATTCGGCTATGAC
TGGGCACAACAGACAATCGGCTGCTCTGATGCCGCCGTGTTCCGGCTGTCAGCGCAGGGGCGCCCGGTTC
TTTTTGTCAAGACCGACCTGTCCGGTGCCCTGAATGAACTGCAGGACGAGGCAGCGCGGCTATCGTGGCT
GGCCACGACGGGCGTTCCTTGCGCAGCTGTGCTCGACGTTGTCACTGAAGCGGGAAGGGACTGGCTGCTA
TTGGGCGAAGTGCCGGGGCAGGATCTCCTGTCATCTCACCTTGCTCCTGCCGAGAAAGTATCCATCATGG
CTGATGCAATGCGGCGGCTGCATACGCTTGATCCGGCTACCTGCCCATTCGACCACCAAGCGAAACATCG
CATCGAGCGAGCACGTACTCGGATGGAAGCCGGTCTTGTCGATCAGGATGATCTGGACGAAGAGCATCAG
GGGCTCGCGCCAGCCGAACTGTTCGCCAGGCTCAAGGCGCGCATGCCCGACGGCGAGGATCTCGTCGTGA
CCCATGGCGATGCCTGCTTGCCGAATATCATGGTGGAAAATGGCCGCTTTTCTGGATTCATCGACTGTGG
CCGGCTGGGTGTGGCGGACCGCTATCAGGACATAGCGTTGGCTACCCGTGATATTGCTGAAGAGCTTGGC
GGCGAATGGGCTGACCGCTTCCTCGTGCTTTACGGTATCGCCGCTCCCGATTCGCAGCGCATCGCCTTCT
ATCGCCTTCTTGACGAGTTCTTCTGAAGACATCAAGTATGGTAGGGGAGGGCAGGCTTGGGGAAAATGGC
CATGCAGGAGGTGGAGAAAATTGGAACTCTACTCAACCCATTGTTGTCAAGGAAGAAGAAATCTTTCTCC
CTCAACTGAAGGGGTGCACCCACCTGTTTTCTGAAACACACGAGCAAACCCAGAGGTGGATGTTATGAAC
AGCTGTGTCTGCCAAACACATTTACCCTTTGGCCCCACTTTGAAGGGCAAGAAATGGCGTCTGCTCTGGT
GGCTTAAGTGAGCAGAACAGGTAGTATTACACCACCGGCCCCCTCCCCCCAGACTCTTTTTTTGAGTGAC
AGCTTTCTGGGATGTCACAGTCCAACCAGAAACACCCCTCTGTCTAGGACTGCAGTGTGGAGTTCACCTT
GGAAGGGCGTTCTAGGTAGGAAGAGCCCGCAGGGCCATGCAGACCTCATGCCCAGCTCTCTGACGCTTGT
GACAGTGCCTCTTCCAGTGAACATTCCCAGCCCAGCCCCGCCCCGCCCCGCCCCACCACTCCAGCAGACC
TTGCCCCTTGTGAGCTGGATAGACTTGGGATGGGGAGGGAGGGAGTTTTGTCTGTCTCCCTCCCCTCTCA
GAACATACTGATTGGGAGGTGCGTGTTCAGCAGAACCTGCACACAGGACAGCGGGAAAAATCGATGAGCG
CCACCTCTTTAAAAACTCACTTACGTTTGTCCTTTTTCACTTTGAAAAGTTGGAAGGATCTGCTGAGGCC
CAGTGCATATGCAATGTATAGTGTCTATTATCACATTAATCTCAAAGAGATTCGAATGACGGTAAGTGTT
CTCATGAAGCAGGAGGCCCTTGTCGTGGGATGGCATTTGGTCTCAGG
