Features (pLannotate 1.2.2; 17 found; start..end, strand, type, name):
     15..172     +  CDS            lacZα (fragment): LacZα fragment of β-galactosidase; lacZ fragment
    178..277     -  misc_feature   bom (fragment): basis of mobility region from pBR322
    379..414     -  CDS            rop (fragment): Rop protein, which maintains plasmids at low copy number; rop
    509..613     +  promoter       AmpR promoter: bla
    614..1474    +  CDS            AmpR: β-lactamase; bla; confers resistance to ampicillin, carbenicillin, and related antibiotics
   1645..2233    +  rep_origin     ori: high-copy-number ColE1/pMB1/pBR322/pUC origin of replication
   2416..2508    +  CDS            lacI (fragment): lac repressor; lacI; The lac repressor binds to the lac operator to inhibit transcription in E. coli. This inhibition can be relieved by adding lactose or isopropyl-β-D-thiogalactopyranoside (IPTG).
   2521..2542    +  protein_bind   CAP binding site: CAP binding activates transcription in the presence of cAMP. E. coli catabolite activator protein
   2557..2587    +  promoter       lac promoter: promoter for the E. coli lac operon
   2595..2611    +  protein_bind   lac operator: The lac repressor binds to the lac operator to inhibit transcription in E. coli. This inhibition can be relieved by adding lactose or isopropyl-β-D-thiogalactopyranoside (IPTG). lac repressor encoded by lacI
   3364..3489    +  CDS            SMAD3 (fragment): SMAD3_HUMAN - Also known as MADH3. Experimental evidence at protein level: Swiss-Prot protein existence level 1. Receptor-regulated SMAD (R-SMAD) that is an intracellular signal transducer and transcriptional modulator activated by TGF-beta (transforming growth factor) and activin type 1 receptor kinases. Binds the TRE element in the promoter region of many genes that are regulated by TGF-beta and, on formation of the SMAD3/SMAD4 complex, activates transcription. Also can form a SMAD3/SMAD4/JUN/FOS complex at the AP- 1/SMAD site to regulate TGF-beta-mediated transcription. Has an inhibitory ef
   3510..3530    +  CDS            capTEV™ (fragment): composite tag for in vivo biotinylation, TEV protease cleavage, and 6xHis tagging
   3544..3588    +  CDS            S-Tag: affinity and epitope tag derived from pancreatic ribonuclease A
   3679..4398    +  CDS            EGFP: the original enhanced GFP (Yang et al., 1996) mammalian codon-optimized
   4436..5021    +  misc_feature   IRES2: internal ribosome entry site (IRES) of the encephalomyocarditis virus (EMCV)
   5103..5906    +  CDS            NeoR/KanR: aminoglycoside phosphotransferase from Tn5; aph(3')-II (or nptII); confers resistance to neomycin, kanamycin, and G418 (Geneticin®)
   6405..6422    -  promoter       chicken β-actin promoter (fragment): No description available
>Addgene plasmid #112311 | pSMAD3-donor | addgene full sequence | sequence record 228463 | Addgene NGS Result
GGTACCGAGCTCGAATTCACTGGCCGTCGTTTTACAACGTCGTGACTGGGAAAACCCTGGCGTTACCCAA
CTTAATCGCCTTGCAGCACATCCCCCTTTCGCCAGCTGGCGTAATAGCGAAGAGGCCCGCACCGATCGCC
CTTCCCAACAGTTGCGCAGCCTGAATGGCGAATGGCGCCTGATGCGGTATTTTCTCCTTACGCATCTGTG
CGGTATTTCACACCGCATATGGTGCACTCTCAGTACAATCTGCTCTGATGCCGCATAGTTAAGCCAGCCC
CGACACCCGCCAACACCCGCTGACGCGCCCTGACGGGCTTGTCTGCTCCCGGCATCCGCTTACAGACAAG
CTGTGACCGTCTCCGGGAGCTGCATGTGTCAGAGGTTTTCACCGTCATCACCGAAACGCGCGAGACGAAA
GGGCCTCGTGATACGCCTATTTTTATAGGTTAATGTCATGATAATAATGGTTTCTTAGACGTCAGGTGGC
ACTTTTCGGGGAAATGTGCGCGGAACCCCTATTTGTTTATTTTTCTAAATACATTCAAATATGTATCCGC
TCATGAGACAATAACCCTGATAAATGCTTCAATAATATTGAAAAAGGAAGAGTATGAGTATTCAACATTT
CCGTGTCGCCCTTATTCCCTTTTTTGCGGCATTTTGCCTTCCTGTTTTTGCTCACCCAGAAACGCTGGTG
AAAGTAAAAGATGCTGAAGATCAGTTGGGTGCACGAGTGGGTTACATCGAACTGGATCTCAACAGCGGTA
AGATCCTTGAGAGTTTTCGCCCCGAAGAACGTTTTCCAATGATGAGCACTTTTAAAGTTCTGCTATGTGG
CGCGGTATTATCCCGTATTGACGCCGGGCAAGAGCAACTCGGTCGCCGCATACACTATTCTCAGAATGAC
TTGGTTGAGTACTCACCAGTCACAGAAAAGCATCTTACGGATGGCATGACAGTAAGAGAATTATGCAGTG
CTGCCATAACCATGAGTGATAACACTGCGGCCAACTTACTTCTGACAACGATCGGAGGACCGAAGGAGCT
AACCGCTTTTTTGCACAACATGGGGGATCATGTAACTCGCCTTGATCGTTGGGAACCGGAGCTGAATGAA
GCCATACCAAACGACGAGCGTGACACCACGATGCCTGTAGCAATGGCAACAACGTTGCGCAAACTATTAA
CTGGCGAACTACTTACTCTAGCTTCCCGGCAACAATTAATAGACTGGATGGAGGCGGATAAAGTTGCAGG
ACCACTTCTGCGCTCGGCCCTTCCGGCTGGCTGGTTTATTGCTGATAAATCTGGAGCCGGTGAGCGTGGG
TCTCGCGGTATCATTGCAGCACTGGGGCCAGATGGTAAGCCCTCCCGTATCGTAGTTATCTACACGACGG
GGAGTCAGGCAACTATGGATGAACGAAATAGACAGATCGCTGAGATAGGTGCCTCACTGATTAAGCATTG
GTAACTGTCAGACCAAGTTTACTCATATATACTTTAGATTGATTTAAAACTTCATTTTTAATTTAAAAGG
ATCTAGGTGAAGATCCTTTTTGATAATCTCATGACCAAAATCCCTTAACGTGAGTTTTCGTTCCACTGAG
CGTCAGACCCCGTAGAAAAGATCAAAGGATCTTCTTGAGATCCTTTTTTTCTGCGCGTAATCTGCTGCTT
GCAAACAAAAAAACCACCGCTACCAGCGGTGGTTTGTTTGCCGGATCAAGAGCTACCAACTCTTTTTCCG
AAGGTAACTGGCTTCAGCAGAGCGCAGATACCAAATACTGTTCTTCTAGTGTAGCCGTAGTTAGGCCACC
ACTTCAAGAACTCTGTAGCACCGCCTACATACCTCGCTCTGCTAATCCTGTTACCAGTGGCTGCTGCCAG
TGGCGATAAGTCGTGTCTTACCGGGTTGGACTCAAGACGATAGTTACCGGATAAGGCGCAGCGGTCGGGC
TGAACGGGGGGTTCGTGCACACAGCCCAGCTTGGAGCGAACGACCTACACCGAACTGAGATACCTACAGC
GTGAGCTATGAGAAAGCGCCACGCTTCCCGAAGGGAGAAAGGCGGACAGGTATCCGGTAAGCGGCAGGGT
CGGAACAGGAGAGCGCACGAGGGAGCTTCCAGGGGGAAACGCCTGGTATCTTTATAGTCCTGTCGGGTTT
CGCCACCTCTGACTTGAGCGTCGATTTTTGTGATGCTCGTCAGGGGGGCGGAGCCTATGGAAAAACGCCA
GCAACGCGGCCTTTTTACGGTTCCTGGCCTTTTGCTGGCCTTTTGCTCACATGTTCTTTCCTGCGTTATC
CCCTGATTCTGTGGATAACCGTATTACCGCCTTTGAGTGAGCTGATACCGCTCGCCGCAGCCGAACGACC
GAGCGCAGCGAGTCAGTGAGCGAGGAAGCGGAAGAGCGCCCAATACGCAAACCGCCTCTCCCCGCGCGTT
GGCCGATTCATTAATGCAGCTGGCACGACAGGTTTCCCGACTGGAAAGCGGGCAGTGAGCGCAACGCAAT
TAATGTGAGTTAGCTCACTCATTAGGCACCCCAGGCTTTACACTTTATGCTTCCGGCTCGTATGTTGTGT
GGAATTGTGAGCGGATAACAATTTCACACAGGAAACAGCTATGACCATGATTACGCCAAGCTTCTCAGCA
GATAGCCTTTGCTCAGTGGAGGCCTTTGGGAGCCTGCCTGCAAGCTGCGTCATCAACTAGCCTGAATTTA
GACAAAGTGCTTTGGGGAAAAGAAACGTGTGGTGTGCCTTGTTTTTTTCCAGTAATTGTTCCATGGCTCG
TTCTGCTTGTAAGATTTTCCAAAATAAGGCCGTAGATGAGAATTATATCAGCACATTGGGAACCGAAGGC
ATGCGGACACTGTTGGCGCTTTGTAAAAAACACCCCTCAATCAGACAGACACACGTCATCGTCGCCTGCT
GGGGCTGGGCCCAGATTTCGAGATAGGGGAGCGGCACGTGCCCGTGTGGTACAGATGGGAGCCAGGAAGC
CCTTTGCTCAGGATGGAGGTCTCCTCTATTAGGGGGCCTGTTACAGTAACTGGTGGGCCTCTGGGGTACC
CTGCAATTGACTTTACATATTTAACTCTTTGCCATTGACTTTACATGTTTAACTCTTTAAAGTCGACTTC
CTTCCCCCTCAAGAGAACTTAATTTACTCAAAGTCCTCCCTGGGTAGAGGAGTTTGGCCGGGTAGTTTCA
GCAAGTTACTGGTACCGCTTCTAGGACAGCGTCTAACAGCATCTTTGGGAAGATGACTGTCACCAAAGCA
GAAAAAGCTTTCTGACTTGTGTAACCCCCTGGAGATTTTTTAAGTCCCCCACCCCACCCCTTTCCCTATT
TCTTACAGGAGACAGACTGTGACCAGTACCCCCTGCTGGATTGAGCTGCACCTGAATGGGCCTTTGCAGT
GGCTTGACAAGGTCCTCACCCAGATGGGCTCCCCAAGCATCCGCTGTTCCAGTGTGTCTGGGATTCCAAC
TACTGCAAGCGAGAATCTTTATTTTCAGGGCGCCGCCAAATTCAAAGAAACCGCTGCTGCTAAATTCGAA
CGCCAGCACATGGACAGCGGAGGTGGAGGTTCGAGCGGTCCCTCGGGTTCGTCGAGCCTGGAAGTTCTGT
TCCAGGGGCCCCTGTCGTCGAGCGGTCCCTCGGGTTCGATGGTGAGCAAAGGCGAGGAGCTGTTCACCGG
GGTGGTGCCCATCCTGGTCGAGCTGGACGGCGACGTAAACGGCCACAAGTTCAGCGTGTCCGGCGAGGGC
GAGGGCGATGCCACCTACGGCAAGCTGACCCTGAAGTTCATCTGCACCACCGGCAAGCTGCCCGTGCCCT
GGCCCACCCTCGTGACCACCCTGACCTACGGCGTGCAGTGCTTCAGCCGCTACCCCGACCACATGAAGCA
GCACGACTTCTTCAAGTCCGCCATGCCCGAAGGCTACGTCCAGGAGCGCACCATCTTCTTCAAGGACGAC
GGCAACTACAAGACCCGCGCCGAGGTGAAGTTCGAGGGCGACACCCTGGTGAACCGCATCGAGCTGAAGG
GCATCGACTTCAAGGAGGACGGCAACATCCTGGGGCACAAGCTGGAGTACAACTACAACAGCCACAACGT
CTATATCATGGCCGACAAGCAGAAGAACGGCATCAAGGTGAACTTCAAGATCCGCCACAACATCGAGGAC
GGCAGCGTGCAGCTCGCCGACCACTACCAGCAGAACACCCCCATCGGCGACGGCCCCGTGCTGCTGCCCG
ACAACCACTACCTGAGCACCCAGTCCGCCCTGAGCAAAGACCCCAACGAGAAGCGCGATCACATGGTCCT
TAAGGAGTTCGTGACCGCCGCCGGGATCACTCTCGGCATGGACGAGCTGTACAAGTAATGATCTAGAGTC
GAGTTAATTAAGAATTCCGCCCCCCCCCCTCTCCCTCCCCCCCCCTAACGTTACTGGCCGAAGCCGCTTG
GAATAAGGCCGGTGTGCGTTTGTCTATATGTTATTTTCCACCATATTGCCGTCTTTTGGCAATGTGAGGG
CCCGGAAACCTGGCCCTGTCTTCTTGACGAGCATTCCTAGGGGTCTTTCCCCTCTCGCCAAAGGAATGCA
GGGTCTGTTGAATGTCGTGAAGGAAGCAGTTCCTCTGGAAGCTTCTTGAAGACAAACAACGTCTGTAGCG
ACCCTTTGCAGGCAGCGGAACCCCCCACCTGGCGACAGGTGCCTCTGCGGCCAAAAGCCACGTGTATAAG
ATACACCTGCAAAGGCGGCACAACCCCAGTGCCACGTTGTGAGTTGGATAGTTGTGGAAAGAGTCAAATG
GCTCTCCTCAAGCGTATTCAACAAGGGGCTGAAGGATGCCCAGAAGGTACCCCATTGTATGGGATCTGAT
CTGGGGCCTCGGTGCACATGCTTTACATGTGTTTAGTCGAGGTTAAAAAAACGTCTAGGCCCCCCGAACC
ACGGGGACGTGGTTTTCCTTTGAAAAACACGATGATAATATGGCCACAACCTGTTACATTGCACAAGATA
AAAATATATCATCACGAACAGTAAAACTGTCTGCTTACATAAACAGTAATACAAGGGGTGTTATGGGATC
GGCCATTGAACAAGATGGATTGCACGCAGGTTCTCCGGCCGCTTGGGTGGAGAGGCTATTCGGCTATGAC
TGGGCACAACAGACAATCGGCTGCTCTGATGCCGCCGTGTTCCGGCTGTCAGCGCAGGGGCGCCCGGTTC
TTTTTGTCAAGACCGACCTGTCCGGTGCCCTGAATGAACTGCAGGACGAGGCAGCGCGGCTATCGTGGCT
GGCCACGACGGGCGTTCCTTGCGCAGCTGTGCTCGACGTTGTCACTGAAGCGGGAAGGGACTGGCTGCTA
TTGGGCGAAGTGCCGGGGCAGGATCTCCTGTCATCTCACCTTGCTCCTGCCGAGAAAGTATCCATCATGG
CTGATGCAATGCGGCGGCTGCATACGCTTGATCCGGCTACCTGCCCATTCGACCACCAAGCGAAACATCG
CATCGAGCGAGCACGTACTCGGATGGAAGCCGGTCTTGTCGATCAGGATGATCTGGACGAAGAGCATCAG
GGGCTCGCGCCAGCCGAACTGTTCGCCAGGCTCAAGGCGCGCATGCCCGACGGCGAGGATCTCGTCGTGA
CCCATGGCGATGCCTGCTTGCCGAATATCATGGTGGAAAATGGCCGCTTTTCTGGATTCATCGACTGTGG
CCGGCTGGGTGTGGCGGACCGCTATCAGGACATAGCGTTGGCTACCCGTGATATTGCTGAAGAGCTTGGC
GGCGAATGGGCTGACCGCTTCCTCGTGCTTTACGGTATCGCCGCTCCCGATTCGCAGCGCATCGCCTTCT
ATCGCCTTCTTGACGAGTTCTTCTGAAGACATCAAGTATGGTAGGGGAGGGCAGGCTTGGGGAAAATGGC
CATGCAGGAGGTGGAGAAAATTGGAACTCTACTCAACCCATTGTTGTCAAGGAAGAAGAAATCTTTCTCC
CTCAACTGAAGGGGTGCACCCACCTGTTTTCTGAAACACACGAGCAAACCCAGAGGTGGATGTTATGAAC
AGCTGTGTCTGCCAAACACATTTACCCTTTGGCCCCACTTTGAAGGGCAAGAAATGGCGTCTGCTCTGGT
GGCTTAAGTGAGCAGAACAGGTAGTATTACACCACCGGCCCCCTCCCCCCAGACTCTTTTTTTGAGTGAC
AGCTTTCTGGGATGTCACAGTCCAACCAGAAACACCCCTCTGTCTAGGACTGCAGTGTGGAGTTCACCTT
GGAAGGGCGTTCTAGGTAGGAAGAGCCCGCAGGGCCATGCAGACCTCATGCCCAGCTCTCTGACGCTTGT
GACAGTGCCTCTTCCAGTGAACATTCCCAGCCCAGCCCCGCCCCGCCCCGCCCCACCACTCCAGCAGACC
TTGCCCCTTGTGAGCTGGATAGACTTGGGATGGGGAGGGAGGGAGTTTTGTCTGTCTCCCTCCCCTCTCA
GAACATACTGATTGGGAGGTGCGTGTTCAGCAGAACCTGCACACAGGACAGCGGGAAAAATCGATGAGCG
CCACCTCTTTAAAAACTCACTTACGTTTGTCCTTTTTCACTTTGAAAAGTTGGAAGGATCTGCTGAGGCC
CAGTGCATATGCAATGTATAGTGTCTATTATCACATTAATCTCAAAGAGATTCGAATGACGGTAAGTGTT
CTCATGAAGCAGGAGGCCCTTGTCGTGGGATGGCATTTGGTCTCAGG
